>Addgene plasmid #178676 | A1-LCD+12E | addgene full sequence | sequence record 356150 | Addgene NGS Result
AGGTTAATGTCATGATAATAATGGTTTCTTAGACGTCAGGTGGCACTTTTCGGGGAAATGTGCGCGGAAC
CCCTATTTGTTTATTTTTCTAAATACATTCAAATATGTATCCGCTCATGAGACAATAACCCTGATAAATG
CTTCAATAATATTGAAAAAGGAAGAGTATGAGTATTCAACATTTCCGTGTCGCCCTTATTCCCTTTTTTG
CGGCATTTTGCCTTCCTGTTTTTGCTCACCCAGAAACGCTGGTGAAAGTAAAAGATGCTGAAGATCAGTT
GGGTGCACGAGTGGGTTACATCGAACTGGATCTCAACAGCGGTAAGATCCTTGAGAGTTTTCGCCCCGAA
GAACGTTTTCCAATGATGAGCACTTTTAAAGTTCTGCTATGTGGCGCGGTATTATCCCGTGTTGACGCCG
GGCAAGAGCAACTCGGTCGCCGCATACACTATTCTCAGAATGACTTGGTTGAGTACTCACCAGTCACAGA
AAAGCATCTTACGGATGGCATGACAGTAAGAGAATTATGCAGTGCTGCCATAACCATGAGTGATAACACT
GCGGCCAACTTACTTCTGACAACGATCGGAGGACCGAAGGAGCTAACCGCTTTTTTGCACAACATGGGGG
ATCATGTAACTCGCCTTGATCGTTGGGAACCGGAGCTGAATGAAGCCATACCAAACGACGAGCGTGACAC
CACGATGCCTGCAGCAATGGCAACAACGTTGCGCAAACTATTAACTGGCGAACTACTTACTCTAGCTTCC
CGGCAACAATTAATAGACTGGATGGAGGCGGATAAAGTTGCAGGACCACTTCTGCGCTCGGCCCTTCCGG
CTGGCTGGTTTATTGCTGATAAATCTGGAGCCGGTGAGCGTGGGTCTCGCGGTATCATTGCAGCACTGGG
GCCAGATGGTAAGCCCTCCCGTATCGTAGTTATCTACACGACGGGGAGTCAGGCAACTATGGATGAACGA
AATAGACAGATCGCTGAGATAGGTGCCTCACTGATTAAGCATTGGTAACTGTCAGACCAAGTTTACTCAT
ATATACTTTAGATTGATTTAAAACTTCATTTTTAATTTAAAAGGATCTAGGTGAAGATCCTTTTTGATAA
TCTCATGACCAAAATCCCTTAACGTGAGTTTTCGTTCCACTGAGCGTCAGACCCCGTAGAAAAGATCAAA
GGATCTTCTTGAGATCCTTTTTTTCTGCGCGTAATCTGCTGCTTGCAAACAAAAAAACCACCGCTACCAG
CGGTGGTTTGTTTGCCGGATCAAGAGCTACCAACTCTTTTTCCGAAGGTAACTGGCTTCAGCAGAGCGCA
GATACCAAATACTGTCCTTCTAGTGTAGCCGTAGTTAGGCCACCACTTCAAGAACTCTGTAGCACCGCCT
ACATACCTCGCTCTGCTAATCCTGTTACCAGTGGCTGCTGCCAGTGGCGATAAGTCGTGTCTTACCGGGT
TGGACTCAAGACGATAGTTACCGGATAAGGCGCAGCGGTCGGGCTGAACGGGGGGTTCGTGCACACAGCC
CAGCTTGGAGCGAACGACCTACACCGAACTGAGATACCTACAGCGTGAGCTATGAGAAAGCGCCACGCTT
CCCGAAGGGAGAAAGGCGGACAGGTATCCGGTAAGCGGCAGGGTCGGAACAGGAGAGCGCACGAGGGAGC
TTCCAGGGGGAAACGCCTGGTATCTTTATAGTCCTGTCGGGTTTCGCCACCTCTGACTTGAGCGTCGATT
TTTGTGATGCTCGTCAGGGGGGCGGAGCCTATGGAAAAACGCCAGCAACGCGGCCTTTTTACGGTTCCTG
GCCTTTTGCTGGCCTTTTGCTCACATGTTCTTTCCTGCGTTATCCCCTGATTCTGTGGATAACCGTATTA
CCGCCTTTGAGTGAGCTGATACCGCTCGCCGCAGCCGAACGACCGAGCGCAGCGAGTCAGTGAGCGAGGA
AGCGGAAGAGCGCCTGATGCGGTATTTTCTCCTTACGCATCTGTGCGGTATTTCACACCGCAATGGTGCA
CTCTCAGTACAATCTGCTCTGATGCCGCATAGTTAAGCCAGTATACACTCCGCTATCGCTACGTGACTGG
GTCATGGCTGCGCCCCGACACCCGCCAACACCCGCTGACGCGCCCTGACGGGCTTGTCTGCTCCCGGCAT
CCGCTTACAGACAAGCTGTGACCGTCTCCGGGAGCTGCATGTGTCAGAGGTTTTCACCGTCATCACCGAA
ACGCGCGAGGCAGCTGCGGTAAAGCTCATCAGCGTGGTCGTGAAGCGATTCACAGATGTCTGCCTGTTCA
TCCGCGTCCAGCTCGTTGAGTTTCTCCAGAAGCGTTAATGTCTGGCTTCTGATAAAGCGGGCCATGTTAA
GGGCGGTTTTTTCCTGTTTGGTCACTGATGCCTCCGTGTAAGGGGGATTTCTGTTCATGGGGGTAATGAT
ACCGATGAAACGAGAGAGGATGCTCACGATACGGGTTACTGATGATGAACATGCCCGGTTACTGGAACGT
TGTGAGGGTAAACAACTGGCGGTATGGATGCGGCGGGACCAGAGAAAAATCACTCAGGGTCAATGCCAGC
GCTTCGTTAATACAGATGTAGGTGTTCCACAGGGTAGCCAGCAGCATCCTGCGATGCAGATCCGGAACAT
AATGGTGCAGGGCGCTGACTTCCGCGTTTCCAGACTTTACGAAACACGGAAACCGAAGACCATTCATGTT
GTTGCTCAGGTCGCAGACGTTTTGCAGCAGCAGTCGCTTCACGTTCGCTCGCGTATCGGTGATTCATTCT
GCTAACCAGTAAGGCAACCCCGCCAGCCTAGCCGGGTCCTCAACGACAGGAGCACGATCATGCGCACCCG
TGGCCAGGACCCAACGCTGCCCGAGATGCGCCGCGTGCGGCTGCTGGAGATGGCGGACGCGATGGATATG
TTCTGCCAAGGGTTGGTTTGCGCATTCACAGTTCTCCGCAAGAATTGATTGGCTCCAATTCTTGGAGTGG
TGAATCCGTTAGCGAGGTGCCGCCGGCTTCCATTCAGGTCGAGGTGGCCCGGCTCCATGCACCGCGACGC
AACGCGGGGAGGCAGACAAGGTATAGGGCGGCGCCTACAATCCATGCCAACCCGTTCCATGTGCTCGCCG
AGGCGGCATAAATCGCCGTGACGATCAGCGGTCCAATGATCGAAGTTAGGCTGGTAAGAGCCGCGAGCGA
TCCTTGAAGCTGTCCCTGATGGTCGTCATCTACCTGCCTGGACAGCATGGCCTGCAACGCGGGCATCCCG
ATGCCGCCGGAAGCGAGAAGAATCATAATGGGGAAGGCCATCCAGCCTCGCGTCGCGAACGCCAGCAAGA
CGTAGCCCAGCGCGTCGGCCGCCATGCCGGCGATAATGGCCTGCTTCTCGCCGAAACGTTTGGTGGCGGG
ACCAGTGACGAAGGCTTGAGCGAGGGCGTGCAAGATTCCGAATACCGCAAGCGACAGGCCGATCATCGTC
GCGCTCCAGCGAAAGCGGTCCTCGCCGAAAATGACCCAGAGCGCTGCCGGCACCTGTCCTACGAGTTGCA
TGATAAAGAAGACAGTCATAAGTGCGGCGACGATAGTCATGCCCCGCGCCCACCGGAAGGAGCTGACTGG
GTTGAAGGCTCTCAAGGGCATCGGTCGATCGACGCTCTCCCTTATGCGACTCCTGCATTAGGAAGCAGCC
CAGTAGTAGGTTGAGGCCGTTGAGCACCGCCGCCGCAAGGAATGGTGCATGCAAGGAGATGGCGCCCAAC
AGTCCCCCGGCCACGGGGCCTGCCACCATACCCACGCCGAAACAAGCGCTCATGAGCCCGAAGTGGCGAG
CCCGATCTTCCCCATCGGTGATGTCGGCGATATAGGCGCCAGCAACCGCACCTGTGGCGCCGGTGATGCC
GGCCACGATGCGTCCGGCGTAGAGGATCGAGATCTCGATCCCGCGAAATTAATACGACTCACTATAGGGA
GACCACAACGGTTTCCCTCTAGAAATAATTTTGTTTAACTTTAAGAAGGAGATATACATATGTCGTACTA
CCATCACCATCACCATCACCTCGAATCAACAAGTTTGTACAAAAAAGCAGGCTTCGAGAACCTGTATTTT
CAGGGTAGCATGGCAAGCGCAGAAAGCAGCCAGCGTGAACGTGAAGAAAGCGGTAATTTTGGTGAAGGTC
GTGGTGGTGGTTTTGGTGGTAATGATAATTTTGGCCGTGGTGGCAATTTTAGCGAACGCGGTGGCTTTGG
CGGTAGCCGTGGTGAAGGCGGTTATGGTGGCGAAGGTGATGGTTATAATGGTTTTGGCAATGATGGTAGC
AACTTTGGTGGCGGTGGTAGCTATAACGATTTTGGCAACTATAATAACCAGAGCAGCAATTTCGAACCGA
TGAAAGGTGGTAACTTTGGCGAACGTAGCAGCGGTCCGTATGAAGGTGGTGGTCAGTATTTTGCCAAACC
GCGTAATCAAGGTGGTTATGGCGGTTCAAGCAGCAGCAGCTCATATGGTAGCGAACGTCGTTTTTAAGAC
CCAGCTTTCTTGTACAAAGTGGTTGATTCGAGGCTGCTAACAAAGCCCGAAAGGAAGCTGAGTTGGCTGC
TGCCACCGCTGAGCAATAACTAGCATAACCCCTTGGGGCCTCTAAACGGGTCTTGAGGGGTTTTTTGCTG
AAAGGAGGAACTATATCCGGATATCCACAGGACGGGTGTGGTCGCCATGATCGCGTAGTCGATAGTGGCT
CCAAGTAGCGAAGCGAGCAGGACTGGGCGGCGGCCAAAGCGGTCGGACAGTGCTCCGAGAACGGGTGCGC
ATAGAAATTGCATCAACGCATATAGCGCTAGCAGCACGCCATAGTGACTGGCGATGCTGTCGGAATGGAC
GATATCCCGCAAGAGGCCCGGCAGTACCGGCATAACCAAGCCTATGCCTACAGCATCCAGGGTGACGGTG
CCGAGGATGACGATGAGCGCATTGTTAGATTTCATACACGGTGCCTGACTGCGTTAGCAATTTAACTGTG
ATAAACTACCGCATTAAAGCTTATCGATGATAAGCTGTCAAACATGAGAATTCTTGAAGACGAAAGGGCC
TCGTGATACGCCTATTTTTAT
Features (pLannotate 1.2.2; 18 found; start..end, strand, type, name):
     63..167     +  promoter       AmpR promoter: bla
    168..1028    +  CDS            AmpR: β-lactamase; bla; confers resistance to ampicillin, carbenicillin, and related antibiotics
   1199..1787    +  rep_origin     ori: high-copy-number ColE1/pMB1/pBR322/pUC origin of replication
   1973..2112    -  misc_feature   bom: basis of mobility region from pBR322
   2214..2405    -  CDS            rop: Rop protein, which maintains plasmids at low copy number; rop
   2422..2802    +  CDS            YPB1_ECOLX: Protein predicted: Swiss-Prot protein existence level 4. From Escherichia coli.
   3044..3948    -  CDS            TcR (fragment): tetracycline efflux protein; tet; confers resistance to tetracycline
   3970..3988    +  promoter       T7 promoter: promoter for bacteriophage T7 RNA polymerase
   4020..4042    +  RBS            RBS: efficient ribosome binding site from bacteriophage T7 gene 10 (Olins and Rangwala, 1989)
   4060..4080    +  CDS            8xHis (fragment): 8xHis affinity tag
   4089..4113    +  protein_bind   attB1: mutant version of attB; recombination site for the Gateway® BP reaction BP Clonase™
   4119..4135    +  CDS            TEV site (fragment): tobacco etch virus (TEV) protease recognition and cleavage site
   4140..4544    +  CDS            HNRNPA1 (fragment): ROA1_BOVIN - Also known as HNRPA1. Experimental evidence at protein level: Swiss-Prot protein existence level 1. Involved in the packaging of pre-mRNA into hnRNP particles, transport of poly(A) mRNA from the nucleus to the cytoplasm and may modulate splice site selection. May bind to specific miRNA hairpins. Binds to the IRES and thereby inhibits the translation of the apoptosis protease activating factor APAF1. From Bos taurus (Bovine).
   4549..4573    -  protein_bind   attB2: mutant version of attB; recombination site for the Gateway® BP reaction BP Clonase™
   4583..4632    +  CDS            SET1 (fragment): solubility-enhancement tag derived from T7 phage gene 10B
   4640..4687    +  terminator     T7 terminator: transcription terminator for bacteriophage T7 RNA polymerase
   4713..5005    -  CDS            TcR (fragment): tetracycline efflux protein; tet; confers resistance to tetracycline
   5053..5081    -  promoter       tet promoter: E. coli promoter for tetracycline efflux protein gene
