[The description below was written by a language model from this plasmid's Addgene catalogue record and pLannotate feature annotations shown in this document.]
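Description:
A1-LCD+12E is a bacterial expression plasmid of about 5.1 kb built on the Gateway destination vector pDEST17. It produces a variant of the low-complexity domain (LCD, residues 186-320) of human hnRNP A1 (HNRNPA1) in which twelve glutamate residues have been added. The backbone is pBR322-derived. It carries a ColE1/pMB1-type origin together with the bom mobility region and the rop gene, which holds copy number down, consistent with the catalogue's low-copy designation. Selection is by ampicillin through the β-lactamase gene and its native promoter. The tetracycline resistance gene appears only as two disrupted fragments flanking the expression cassette, with the tet promoter, so these are backbone remnants rather than a usable marker.

The expression cassette runs from a T7 promoter and the phage T7 gene 10 ribosome binding site to a T7 terminator, so expression requires a host that supplies T7 RNA polymerase. The reading frame begins with an N-terminal histidine tag. The catalogue lists it as 6xHis, and the annotation tool matched it as a partial 8xHis. It is followed by attB1, a TEV protease recognition site (annotated as a partial match) that should allow tag removal after purification, and then the HNRNPA1 LCD fragment, with attB2 downstream. The attB sites are the scars of the Gateway recombination that installed the insert. The tool's best match for the insert was the bovine orthologue, but the catalogue gives the species as human. A short "SET1" hit after attB2 most likely reflects T7 gene 10-derived backbone sequence rather than an intended fusion.

The associated publication studies how sequence features affect the phase behaviour of disordered prion-like domains, and this construct supplies a recombinant charge-altered LCD variant for such work.
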