Addgene plasmid #178676: A1-LCD+12E
Purpose: Bacterial expression of N-terminally 6His tagged A1-LCD with twelve Glu residues added (LCD: low-complexity domain, aa 186-320)
Depositing lab: Tanja Mittag. Depositing organization: St. Jude Children's Research Hospital. Publication: Deciphering how naturally occurring sequence features impact the phase behaviours of disordered prion-like domains. Bremer A, Farag M, Borcherds WM, Peran I, Martin EW, Pappu RV, Mittag T. Nat Chem. 2022 Feb;14(2):196-207. doi: 10.1038/s41557-021-00840-w. Epub 2021 Dec 20. PubMed 34931046.
Backbone
  Vector backbone: pDEST17
  Vector type: Bacterial Expression
Growth in bacteria
  Bacterial resistance: Ampicillin, 100 μg/mL
  Growth temperature: 37°C
  Growth strain: DH5alpha
  Copy number: Low Copy
Gene/Insert
  Gene/Insert name: A1-LCD+12E
  Species: H. sapiens (human)
  Mutation: twelve Glu residues added
  Entrez Gene: HNRNPA1 (a.k.a. ALS19, ALS20, HNRPA1, HNRPA1L3, IBMPFD3, MPD3, UP 1, hnRNP A1, hnRNP-A1)
  Tag / fusion protein: 6xHis (N terminal on insert)
  Cloning method: Gateway Cloning
Terms and licenses: Academic/Nonprofit Terms; Industry Terms: Not Available to Industry
How to cite: A1-LCD+12E was a gift from Tanja Mittag (Addgene plasmid # 178676 ; http://n2t.net/addgene:178676 ; RRID:Addgene_178676)
